Addgene plasmid #164206: CMV-CRY2oligo-mcherry-ANXA11(R346C)
Purpose: Expresses CRY2oligo-mcherry tagged ANXA11 R346C mutant under CMV promoter
Depositing lab: Jennifer Lippincott-Schwartz. Publication: RNA Granules Hitchhike on Lysosomes for Long-Distance Transport, Using Annexin A11 as a Molecular Tether. Liao YC, Fernandopulle MS, Wang G, Choi H, Hao L, Drerup CM, Patel R, Qamar S, Nixon-Abell J, Shen Y, Meadows W, Vendruscolo M, Knowles TPJ, Nelson M, Czekalska MA, Musteikyte G, Gachechiladze MA, Stephens CA, Pasolli HA, Forrest LR, St George-Hyslop P, Lippincott-Schwartz J, Ward ME. Cell. 2019 Sep 19;179(1):147-164.e20. doi: 10.1016/j.cell.2019.08.050. PubMed 31539493.
Backbone
  Vector backbone: N/A
  Vector type: Mammalian Expression
Growth in bacteria
  Bacterial resistance: Kanamycin, 50 μg/mL
  Growth temperature: 37°C
  Growth strain: DH5alpha
  Copy number: High Copy
Gene/Insert
  Gene/Insert name: ANXA11
  Species: H. sapiens (human)
  Insert size (bp): 1515
  Mutation: R346C
  Entrez Gene: ANXA11 (a.k.a. ALS23, ANX11, CAP-50, CAP50, IBMWMA)
  Promoter: CMV
  Tag / fusion protein: CRY2oligo-mcherry (N terminal on insert)
  Cloning method: Gibson Cloning
  Sequencing primers: 5′ CMV-F; 3′ SV40pA R
Terms and licenses: Academic/Nonprofit Terms; Industry Terms: Not Available to Industry
Depositor comments: Please note: Plasmid contains a S2R mutation in ANAX11. This mutation is not known to affect plasmid function.
How to cite: CMV-CRY2oligo-mcherry-ANXA11(R346C) was a gift from Jennifer Lippincott-Schwartz (Addgene plasmid # 164206 ; http://n2t.net/addgene:164206 ; RRID:Addgene_164206)
