[The description below was written by a language model from this plasmid's Addgene catalogue record and pLannotate feature annotations shown in this document.]
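Description:
CMV-CRY2oligo-mcherry-ANXA11(R346C) is a 7.7 kb mammalian expression plasmid that produces human annexin A11 carrying the R346C substitution, fused at its N terminus to a light-responsive CRY2 module and the red fluorescent protein mCherry. The record does not name the backbone, but the annotated layout shows a high-copy ColE1/pUC-type origin for propagation in E. coli, an f1 phage origin, and a single NeoR/KanR (Tn5 aminoglycoside phosphotransferase) gene placed behind both a bacterial bla promoter and the SV40 enhancer/early promoter and terminated by an HSV TK polyadenylation signal. This arrangement gives kanamycin resistance in bacteria and can support G418 selection in mammalian cells. Short fragments annotated as SV40 large T antigen, ble and bGH poly(A) appear to be partial matches within the vector sequence rather than functional parts.

The expression cassette runs from the human cytomegalovirus immediate-early enhancer and promoter through one continuous fusion: the photolyase homology region of Arabidopsis cryptochrome 2 (annotated as CRY2PHR; the catalogue name indicates the "oligo" variant, which clusters strongly under blue light), then mCherry, then the 1,515 bp ANXA11 coding sequence, followed by an SV40 polyadenylation signal. The insert was assembled by Gibson cloning. The depositor notes an additional S2R change in ANXA11 that is not known to affect function. ANXA11 is listed under the alias ALS23, and the associated work concerns annexin A11 as a tether linking RNA granules to lysosomes for long-distance transport. The construct therefore allows blue-light-induced oligomerisation of the mutant protein to be triggered and followed by red fluorescence in transfected cells, presumably for comparison with other ANXA11 versions, although the record does not spell out the specific assay.
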