Features (pLannotate 1.2.2; 17 found; start..end, strand, type, name):
     61..364     +  enhancer       CMV enhancer: human cytomegalovirus immediate early enhancer
    365..568     +  promoter       CMV promoter: human cytomegalovirus (CMV) immediate early promoter
    591..618     +  misc_feature   MCS (fragment): multiple cloning site
    625..2118    +  CDS            CRY2PHR: N-terminal photolyase homology region of Arabidopsis thaliana cryptochrome 2 binds to CIB1 upon exposure to blue light (Kennedy et al., 2010)
   2119..2135    +  misc_feature   MCS (fragment): multiple cloning site
   2143..2850    +  CDS            mCherry: mCherry is a basic (constitutively fluorescent) red fluorescent protein published in 2004, derived from Discosoma sp.. It is reported to be a very rapidly-maturing monomer with low acid sensitivity.
   2881..4395    +  CDS            ANXA11: ANX11_HUMAN - Also known as ANX11. Experimental evidence at protein level: Swiss-Prot protein existence level 1. Binds specifically to calcyclin in a calcium-dependent manner (By similarity). Required for midbody formation and completion of the terminal phase of cytokinesis. From Homo sapiens (Human).
   4415..4498    +  CDS            large T antigen (fragment): large T antigen from SV40 (simian virus 40)
   4521..4642    +  polyA_signal   SV40 poly(A) signal: SV40 polyadenylation signal
   4676..5104    -  rep_origin     f1 ori (sequence partly withheld): f1 bacteriophage origin of replication; arrow indicates direction of (+) strand synthesis
   5131..5235    +  promoter       AmpR promoter: bla
   5265..5594    +  promoter       SV40 promoter: SV40 enhancer and early promoter
   5629..6423    +  CDS            NeoR/KanR: aminoglycoside phosphotransferase from Tn5; aph(3')-II (or nptII); confers resistance to neomycin, kanamycin, and G418 (Geneticin®)
   6444..6596    +  CDS            ble (fragment): BLE_KLEPN - Experimental evidence at protein level: Swiss-Prot protein existence level 1. Binding protein with a strong affinity to the bleomycin family of antibiotics. Binds to CL990; an antimitotic-antibiotic compound. From Klebsiella pneumoniae.
   6655..6702    +  polyA_signal   HSV TK poly(A) signal: herpes simplex virus thymidine kinase polyadenylation signal (Cole and Stacy, 1985)
   6793..6809    -  polyA_signal   bGH poly(A) signal (fragment): bovine growth hormone polyadenylation signal
   7031..7619    +  rep_origin     ori: high-copy-number ColE1/pMB1/pBR322/pUC origin of replication
>Addgene plasmid #164206 | CMV-CRY2oligo-mcherry-ANXA11(R346C) | addgene full sequence | sequence record 330978 | Addgene NGS Result
TAGTTATTAATAGTAATCAATTACGGGGTCATTAGTTCATAGCCCATATATGGAGTTCCGCGTTACATAA
CTTACGGTAAATGGCCCGCCTGGCTGACCGCCCAACGACCCCCGCCCATTGACGTCAATAATGACGTATG
TTCCCATAGTAACGCCAATAGGGACTTTCCATTGACGTCAATGGGTGGAGTATTTACGGTAAACTGCCCA
CTTGGCAGTACATCAAGTGTATCATATGCCAAGTACGCCCCCTATTGACGTCAATGACGGTAAATGGCCC
GCCTGGCATTATGCCCAGTACATGACCTTATGGGACTTTCCTACTTGGCAGTACATCTACGTATTAGTCA
TCGCTATTACCATGGTGATGCGGTTTTGGCAGTACATCAATGGGCGTGGATAGCGGTTTGACTCACGGGG
ATTTCCAAGTCTCCACCCCATTGACGTCAATGGGAGTTTGTTTTGGCACCAAAATCAACGGGACTTTCCA
AAATGTCGTAACAACTCCGCCCCATTGACGCAAATGGGCGGTAGGCGTGTACGGTGGGAGGTCTATATAA
GCAGAGCTGGTTTAGTGAACCGTCAGATCCGCTAGCGCTACCGGACTCAGATCTCGAGGCCACCATGAAG
ATGGACAAAAAGACTATAGTTTGGTTTAGAAGAGACCTAAGGATTGAGGATAATCCTGCATTAGCAGCAG
CTGCTCACGAAGGATCTGTTTTTCCTGTCTTCATTTGGTGTCCTGAAGAAGAAGGACAGTTTTATCCTGG
AAGAGCTTCAAGATGGTGGATGAAACAATCACTTGCTCACTTATCTCAATCCTTGAAGGCTCTTGGATCT
GACCTCACTTTAATCAAAACCCACAACACGATTTCAGCGATCTTGGATTGTATCCGCGTTACCGGTGCTA
CAAAAGTCGTCTTTAACCACCTCTATGATCCTGTTTCGTTAGTTCGGGACCATACCGTAAAGGAGAAGCT
GGTGGAACGTGGGATCTCTGTGCAAAGCTACAATGGAGATCTATTGTATGAACCGTGGGAGATATACTGC
GAAAAGGGCAAACCTTTTACGAGTTTCAATTCTTACTGGAAGAAATGCTTAGATATGTCGATTGAATCCG
TTATGCTTCCTCCTCCTTGGCGGTTGATGCCAATAACTGCAGCGGCTGAAGCGATTTGGGCGTGTTCGAT
TGAAGAACTAGGGCTGGAGAATGAGGCCGAGAAACCGAGCAATGCGTTGTTAACTAGAGCTTGGTCTCCA
GGATGGAGCAATGCTGATAAGTTACTAAATGAGTTCATCGAGAAGCAGTTGATAGATTATGCAAAGAACA
GCAAGAAAGTTGTTGGGAATTCTACTTCACTACTTTCTCCGTATCTCCATTTCGGGGAAATAAGCGTCAG
ACACGTTTTCCAGTGTGCCCGGATGAAACAAATTATATGGGCAAGAGATAAGAACAGTGAAGGAGAAGAA
AGTGCAGATCTTTTTCTTAGGGGAATCGGTTTAAGAGAGTATTCTCGGTATATATGTTTCAACTTCCCGT
TTACTCACGAGCAATCGTTGTTGAGTCATCTTCGGTTTTTCCCTTGGGATGCTGATGTTGATAAGTTCAA
GGCCTGGAGACAAGGCAGGACCGGTTATCCGTTGGTGGATGCCGGAATGAGAGAGCTTTGGGCTACCGGA
TGGATGCATAACAGAATAAGAGTGATTGTTTCAAGCTTTGCTGTGAAGTTTCTTCTCCTTCCATGGAAAT
GGGGAATGAAGTATTTCTGGGATACACTTTTGGATGCTGATTTGGAATGTGACATCCTTGGCTGGCAGTA
TATCTCTGGGAGTATCCCCGATGGCCACGAGCTTGATCGCTTGGACAATCCCGCGTTACAAGGCGCCAAA
TATGACCCAGAAGGTGAGTACATAAGGCAATGGCTTCCCGAGCTTGCGAGATTGCCAACTGAATGGATCC
ATCATCCATGGGACGCTCCTTTAACCGTACTCAAAGCTTCTGGTGTGGAACTCGGAACAAACTATGCGAA
ACCCATTGTAGACATCGACACAGCTCGTGAGCTACTAGCTAAAGCTATTTCAAGAACCCGTGGAGCACAG
ATCATGATCGGAGCAGCAGCCCGGGATCCACCGGTCGCCACCATGGTGAGCAAGGGCGAGGAGGATAACA
TGGCCATCATCAAGGAGTTCATGCGCTTCAAGGTGCACATGGAGGGCTCCGTGAACGGCCACGAGTTCGA
GATCGAGGGCGAGGGCGAGGGCCGCCCCTACGAGGGCACCCAGACCGCCAAGCTGAAGGTGACCAAGGGT
GGCCCCCTGCCCTTCGCCTGGGACATCCTGTCCCCTCAGTTCATGTACGGCTCCAAGGCCTACGTGAAGC
ACCCCGCCGACATCCCCGACTACTTGAAGCTGTCCTTCCCCGAGGGCTTCAAGTGGGAGCGCGTGATGAA
CTTCGAGGACGGCGGCGTGGTGACCGTGACCCAGGACTCCTCCCTGCAGGACGGCGAGTTCATCTACAAG
GTGAAGCTGCGCGGCACCAACTTCCCCTCCGACGGCCCCGTAATGCAGAAGAAGACCATGGGCTGGGAGG
CCTCCTCCGAGCGGATGTACCCCGAGGACGGCGCCCTGAAGGGCGAGATCAAGCAGAGGCTGAAGCTGAA
GGACGGCGGCCACTACGACGCTGAGGTCAAGACCACCTACAAGGCCAAGAAGCCCGTGCAGCTGCCCGGC
GCCTACAACGTCAACATCAAGTTGGACATCACCTCCCACAACGAGGACTACACCATCGTGGAACAGTACG
AACGCGCCGAGGGCCGCCACTCCACCGGCGGCATGGACGAGCTGTACAAGGGAGGAAGTGGCGGAAGTGG
CGGAAGTGGCATGCGCTACCCTGGCTATCCCCCGCCCCCAGGTGGCTACCCACCAGCTGCACCAGGTGGT
GGTCCCTGGGGAGGTGCTGCCTACCCTCCTCCGCCCAGCATGCCCCCCATCGGGCTGGATAACGTGGCCA
CCTATGCGGGGCAGTTCAACCAGGACTATCTCTCGGGAATGGCGGCCAACATGTCTGGGACATTTGGAGG
AGCCAACATGCCCAACCTGTACCCTGGGGCCCCTGGGGCTGGCTACCCACCAGTGCCCCCTGGCGGCTTT
GGGCAGCCCCCCTCTGCCCAGCAGCCTGTTCCTCCCTATGGGATGTATCCACCCCCAGGAGGAAACCCAC
CCTCCAGGATGCCCTCATATCCGCCATACCCAGGGGCCCCTGTGCCGGGCCAGCCCATGCCACCCCCCGG
ACAGCAGCCCCCAGGGGCCTACCCTGGGCAGCCACCAGTGACCTACCCTGGTCAGCCTCCAGTGCCACTC
CCTGGGCAGCAGCAGCCAGTGCCGAGCTACCCAGGATACCCGGGGTCTGGGACTGTCACCCCCGCTGTGC
CCCCAACCCAGTTTGGAAGCCGAGGCACCATCACTGATGCTCCCGGCTTTGACCCCCTGCGAGATGCCGA
GGTCCTGCGGAAGGCCATGAAAGGCTTCGGGACGGATGAGCAGGCCATCATTGACTGCCTGGGGAGTCGC
TCCAACAAGCAGCGGCAGCAGATCCTACTTTCCTTCAAGACGGCTTACGGCAAGGATTTGATCAAAGATC
TGAAATCTGAACTGTCAGGAAACTTTGAGAAGACAATCTTGGCTCTGATGAAGACCCCAGTCCTCTTTGA
CATTTATGAGATAAAGGAAGCCATCAAGGGGGTTGGCACTGATGAAGCCTGCCTGATTGAGATCCTCGCT
TCCCGCAGCAATGAGCACATCCGAGAATTAAACAGAGCCTACAAAGCAGAATTCAAAAAGACCCTGGAAG
AGGCCATTCGAAGCGACACATCAGGGCACTTCCAGCGGCTCCTCATCTCTCTCTCTCAGGGAAACTGTGA
TGAAAGCACAAACGTGGACATGTCACTCGCCCAGAGAGATGCCCAGGAGCTGTATGCGGCCGGGGAGAAC
CGCCTGGGAACAGACGAGTCCAAGTTCAATGCGGTTCTGTGCTCCCGGAGCCGGGCCCACCTGGTAGCAG
TTTTCAATGAGTACCAGAGAATGACAGGCCGGGACATTGAGAAGAGCATCTGCCGGGAGATGTCCGGGGA
CCTGGAGGAGGGCATGCTGGCCGTGGTGAAATGTCTCAAGAATACCCCAGCCTTCTTTGCGGAGAGGCTC
AACAAGGCCATGAGGGGGGCAGGAACAAAGGACCGGACCCTGATTCGCATCATGGTGTCTCGCAGCGAGA
CCGACCTCCTGGACATCAGATCAGAGTATAAGCGGATGTACGGCAAGTCGCTGTACCACGACATCTCGGG
AGATACTTCAGGGGATTACCGGAAGATTCTGCTGAAGATCTGTGGTGGCAATGACTAAAGCGGCCGCGAC
TCTAGATCATAATCAGCCATACCACATTTGTAGAGGTTTTACTTGCTTTAAAAAACCTCCCACACCTCCC
CCTGAACCTGAAACATAAAATGAATGCAATTGTTGTTGTTAACTTGTTTATTGCAGCTTATAATGGTTAC
AAATAAAGCAATAGCATCACAAATTTCACAAATAAAGCATTTTTTTCACTGCATTCTAGTTGTGGTTTGT
CCAAACTCATCAATGTATCTTAAGGCGTAAATTGTAAGCGTTAATATTTTGTTAAAATTCGCGTTAAATT
TTTGTTAAATCAGCTCATTTTTTAACCAATAGGCCGAAATCGGCAAAATCCCTTATAAATCAAAAGAATA
GACCGAGATAGGGT
[37 nt withheld, positions 4775-4811]
AAAGAACGTGGACTCCAACGTCAAAGG
[49 nt withheld, positions 4839-4887]
T
[91 nt withheld, positions 4889-4979]
G
[124 nt withheld, positions 4981-5104]
CAGGTGGCACTTTTCGGGGAAATGTGCGCGGAACCCCTATTTGTTTATTTTTCTAAATACATTCAAATAT
GTATCCGCTCATGAGACAATAACCCTGATAAATGCTTCAATAATATTGAAAAAGGAAGAGTCCTGAGGCT
GAAAGAACCAGCTGTGGAATGTGTGTCAGTTAGGGTGTGGAAAGTCCCCAGGCTCCCCAGCAGGCAGAAG
TATGCAAAGCATGCATCTCAATTAGTCAGCAACCAGGTGTGGAAAGTCCCCAGGCTCCCCAGCAGGCAGA
AGTATGCAAAGCATGCATCTCAATTAGTCAGCAACCATAGTCCCGCCCCTAACTCCGCCCATCCCGCCCC
TAACTCCGCCCAGTTCCGCCCATTCTCCGCCCCATGGCTGACTAATTTTTTTTATTTATGCAGAGGCCGA
GGCCGCCTCGGCCTCTGAGCTATTCCAGAAGTAGTGAGGAGGCTTTTTTGGAGGCCTAGGCTTTTGCAAA
GATCGATCAAGAGACAGGATGAGGATCGTTTCGCATGATTGAACAAGATGGATTGCACGCAGGTTCTCCG
GCCGCTTGGGTGGAGAGGCTATTCGGCTATGACTGGGCACAACAGACAATCGGCTGCTCTGATGCCGCCG
TGTTCCGGCTGTCAGCGCAGGGGCGCCCGGTTCTTTTTGTCAAGACCGACCTGTCCGGTGCCCTGAATGA
ACTGCAAGACGAGGCAGCGCGGCTATCGTGGCTGGCCACGACGGGCGTTCCTTGCGCAGCTGTGCTCGAC
GTTGTCACTGAAGCGGGAAGGGACTGGCTGCTATTGGGCGAAGTGCCGGGGCAGGATCTCCTGTCATCTC
ACCTTGCTCCTGCCGAGAAAGTATCCATCATGGCTGATGCAATGCGGCGGCTGCATACGCTTGATCCGGC
TACCTGCCCATTCGACCACCAAGCGAAACATCGCATCGAGCGAGCACGTACTCGGATGGAAGCCGGTCTT
GTCGATCAGGATGATCTGGACGAAGAGCATCAGGGGCTCGCGCCAGCCGAACTGTTCGCCAGGCTCAAGG
CGAGCATGCCCGACGGCGAGGATCTCGTCGTGACCCATGGCGATGCCTGCTTGCCGAATATCATGGTGGA
AAATGGCCGCTTTTCTGGATTCATCGACTGTGGCCGGCTGGGTGTGGCGGACCGCTATCAGGACATAGCG
TTGGCTACCCGTGATATTGCTGAAGAGCTTGGCGGCGAATGGGCTGACCGCTTCCTCGTGCTTTACGGTA
TCGCCGCTCCCGATTCGCAGCGCATCGCCTTCTATCGCCTTCTTGACGAGTTCTTCTGAGCGGGACTCTG
GGGTTCGAAATGACCGACCAAGCGACGCCCAACCTGCCATCACGAGATTTCGATTCCACCGCCGCCTTCT
ATGAAAGGTTGGGCTTCGGAATCGTTTTCCGGGACGCCGGCTGGATGATCCTCCAGCGCGGGGATCTCAT
GCTGGAGTTCTTCGCCCACCCTAGGGGGAGGCTAACTGAAACACGGAAGGAGACAATACCGGAAGGAACC
CGCGCTATGACGGCAATAAAAAGACAGAATAAAACGCACGGTGTTGGGTCGTTTGTTCATAAACGCGGGG
TTCGGTCCCAGGGCTGGCACTCTGTCGATACCCCACCGAGACCCCATTGGGGCCAATACGCCCGCGTTTC
TTCCTTTTCCCCACCCCACCCCCCAAGTTCGGGTGAAGGCCCAGGGCTCGCAGCCAACGTCGGGGCGGCA
GGCCCTGCCATAGCCTCAGGTTACTCATATATACTTTAGATTGATTTAAAACTTCATTTTTAATTTAAAA
GGATCTAGGTGAAGATCCTTTTTGATAATCTCATGACCAAAATCCCTTAACGTGAGTTTTCGTTCCACTG
AGCGTCAGACCCCGTAGAAAAGATCAAAGGATCTTCTTGAGATCCTTTTTTTCTGCGCGTAATCTGCTGC
TTGCAAACAAAAAAACCACCGCTACCAGCGGTGGTTTGTTTGCCGGATCAAGAGCTACCAACTCTTTTTC
CGAAGGTAACTGGCTTCAGCAGAGCGCAGATACCAAATACTGTTCTTCTAGTGTAGCCGTAGTTAGGCCA
CCACTTCAAGAACTCTGTAGCACCGCCTACATACCTCGCTCTGCTAATCCTGTTACCAGTGGCTGCTGCC
AGTGGCGATAAGTCGTGTCTTACCGGGTTGGACTCAAGACGATAGTTACCGGATAAGGCGCAGCGGTCGG
GCTGAACGGGGGGTTCGTGCACACAGCCCAGCTTGGAGCGAACGACCTACACCGAACTGAGATACCTACA
GCGTGAGCTATGAGAAAGCGCCACGCTTCCCGAAGGGAGAAAGGCGGACAGGTATCCGGTAAGCGGCAGG
GTCGGAACAGGAGAGCGCACGAGGGAGCTTCCAGGGGGAAACGCCTGGTATCTTTATAGTCCTGTCGGGT
TTCGCCACCTCTGACTTGAGCGTCGATTTTTGTGATGCTCGTCAGGGGGGCGGAGCCTATGGAAAAACGC
CAGCAACGCGGCCTTTTTACGGTTCCTGGCCTTTTGCTGGCCTTTTGCTCACATGTTCTTTCCTGCGTTA
TCCCCTGATTCTGTGGATAACCGTATTACCGCCATGCAT
